Addgene plasmid #51756: PLOD2-bio-His
Purpose: Expresses full-length Procollagen-lysine,2-oxoglutarate 5-dioxygenase 2 ectodomain in mammalian cells. C-terminal rat Cd4d3+4 tag, biotinylation sequence and His tag.
Depositing lab: Gavin Wright. Depositing organization: Wellcome Sanger Institute. Publication: A human platelet receptor protein microarray identifies FcepsilonR1alpha as an activating PEAR1 ligand. Sun Y, Vandenbriele C, Kauskot A, Verhamme P, Hoylaerts MF, Wright GJ. Mol Cell Proteomics. 2015 Feb 23. pii: mcp.M114.046946. 10.1074/mcp.M114.046946 PubMed 25713122.
Backbone
  Vector backbone: pTT3
  Backbone manufacturer: Yves Durocher, NRC
  Backbone size w/o insert (bp): 6618
  Modifications to backbone: Rat CD4 d3+4, enzymatic biotinylation sequence, linker and His tag (CD4d3+4-BioLHis).
  Vector type: Mammalian Expression
Growth in bacteria
  Bacterial resistance: Ampicillin, 100 μg/mL
  Growth temperature: 37°C
  Growth strain: Top10
  Copy number: High Copy
Gene/Insert
  Gene/Insert name: PLOD2 (alt name: Procollagen-lysine,2-oxoglutarate 5-dioxygenase 2)
  Species: H. sapiens (human)
  Insert size (bp): 2231
  Entrez Gene: PLOD2 (a.k.a. BRKS2, LH2, TLH)
  Promoter: CMV
  Tag / fusion protein: rat CD4 d3+4 (C terminal on backbone); enzymatic biotinylation sequence (C terminal on backbone); His tag (C terminal on backbone)
  Cloning method: Restriction Enzyme; 5′ cloning site NotI (not destroyed); 3′ cloning site AscI (not destroyed)
  Sequencing primers: 5′ CMV-fwd
Resource information
  A portion of this plasmid was derived from a plasmid made by: Insert was chemically synthesised.
Terms and licenses: Academic/Nonprofit Terms; Industry Terms: Not Available to Industry
Depositor comments: Article ref 136
How to cite: PLOD2-bio-His was a gift from Gavin Wright (Addgene plasmid # 51756 ; http://n2t.net/addgene:51756 ; RRID:Addgene_51756)
