[The description below was written by a language model from this plasmid's Addgene catalogue record and pLannotate feature annotations shown in this document.]
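Description:
PLOD2-bio-His is a mammalian expression plasmid built on the pTT3 backbone for producing a soluble, tagged form of human PLOD2 (procollagen-lysine,2-oxoglutarate 5-dioxygenase 2, also called LH2), an enzyme that hydroxylates lysine residues in collagen. It is propagated in E. coli through a high-copy ColE1/pUC-type origin with ampicillin selection from the β-lactamase gene. A fragment of the Epstein-Barr virus oriP is also annotated. This element supports episomal maintenance in cells that supply EBNA1 and is characteristic of vectors designed for high-yield transient expression.

Transcription is driven by the CMV immediate early enhancer and promoter. Downstream lie adenovirus-derived leader and splice sequences and a chimeric intron fragment; the short "PTP" hit on the opposite strand most likely reflects this adenoviral leader region rather than a real coding sequence. A rabbit β-globin polyadenylation signal terminates the transcript. The chemically synthesised PLOD2 insert of about 2.2 kb sits between retained NotI and AscI sites. An immunoglobulin heavy chain signal sequence fragment is annotated just upstream of it, though its relationship to the open reading frame is not clear from the table.

PLOD2 continues directly into rat Cd4 domains 3 and 4, which spans the numbering origin of the circular sequence. According to the catalogue entry, an enzymatic biotinylation sequence, a linker and a His tag follow. These short tags are not separately annotated in the feature table. The biotinylation sequence allows site-specific biotinylation and oriented capture on streptavidin, and the His tag permits metal-affinity purification. The associated work used such proteins in a human platelet receptor protein microarray to screen for extracellular receptor-ligand interactions.
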