Features (pLannotate 1.2.2; 19 found; start..end, strand, type, name):
    713..768     +  polyA_signal   β-globin poly(A) signal: rabbit β-globin polyadenylation signal (Gil and Proudfoot, 1987)
   1282..2963    -  rep_origin     oriP (fragment): Epstein-Barr virus oriP replication origin (Yates et al., 2000)
   3090..3194    +  promoter       AmpR promoter: bla
   3195..4055    +  CDS            AmpR: β-lactamase; bla; confers resistance to ampicillin, carbenicillin, and related antibiotics
   4226..4814    +  rep_origin     ori: high-copy-number ColE1/pMB1/pBR322/pUC origin of replication
   4997..5089    +  CDS            lacI (fragment): lac repressor; lacI; The lac repressor binds to the lac operator to inhibit transcription in E. coli. This inhibition can be relieved by adding lactose or isopropyl-β-D-thiogalactopyranoside (IPTG).
   5102..5123    +  protein_bind   CAP binding site: CAP binding activates transcription in the presence of cAMP. E. coli catabolite activator protein
   5138..5168    +  promoter       lac promoter: promoter for the E. coli lac operon
   5176..5192    +  protein_bind   lac operator: The lac repressor binds to the lac operator to inhibit transcription in E. coli. This inhibition can be relieved by adding lactose or isopropyl-β-D-thiogalactopyranoside (IPTG). lac repressor encoded by lacI
   5262..5278    +  promoter       tet promoter (fragment): E. coli promoter for tetracycline efflux protein gene
   5288..5313    -  CDS            bla(M) (fragment): β-lactamase lacking the signal sequence; bla(M); allows cytosolic expression of β-lactamase
   5487..5866    +  enhancer       CMV enhancer: human cytomegalovirus immediate early enhancer
   5868..6067    +  promoter       CMV promoter: human cytomegalovirus (CMV) immediate early promoter
   6135..6173    +  misc_feature   Ad SA (fragment): adenovirus major late transcript splice acceptor (Friedrich and Soriano, 1991)
   6206..6415    -  CDS            PTP (fragment): TERM_ADE02 - Experimental evidence at protein level: Swiss-Prot protein existence level 1. Protein covalently bound to the viral DNA that acts as a primer for viral genomic replication by DNA strand displacement. Assembles on the viral origin of replication in an initiation complex with viral polymerase, DBP, host NFIA and host POU2F1/OCT1. During initiation, the polymerase covalently couples the first dCTP with Ser- 580 of pTP. The terminal protein stimulates the template activity over 20 fold compared to protein-free templates. Neo-synthesized viral genomes are linked to two preterminal prot
   6446..6535    +  intron         chimeric intron (fragment): chimera between introns from adenovirus and immunoglobulin heavy chain genes
   6554..6600    +  CDS            IgH signal sequence (fragment): signal sequence from the mouse immunoglobulin heavy chain variable region
   6631..8841    +  CDS            PLOD2: PLOD2_HUMAN - Experimental evidence at protein level: Swiss-Prot protein existence level 1. Forms hydroxylysine residues in -Xaa-Lys-Gly- sequences in collagens. These hydroxylysines serve as sites of attachment for carbohydrate units and are essential for the stability of the intermolecular collagen cross-links. From Homo sapiens (Human).
   8842..553     +  CDS            Cd4 (fragment) (across the origin): CD4_RAT - Experimental evidence at protein level: Swiss-Prot protein existence level 1. Integral membrane glycoprotein that plays an essential role in the immune response and serves multiple functions in responses against both external and internal offenses. In T-cells, functions primarily as a coreceptor for MHC class II molecule:peptide complex. The antigens presented by class II peptides are derived from extracellular proteins while class I peptides are derived from cytosolic proteins. Interacts simultaneously with the T-cell receptor (TCR) and the MHC class II presented by antigen presenti
>Addgene plasmid #51756 | PLOD2-bio-His | depositor full sequence | sequence record 98759 | PLOD2-bio-His sequence 8849 bps
GTCGACCTCCATCACGGCCTATAAGAGTGAGGGGGAGTCAGCGGAGTTCTCCTTCCCACTCAACCTTGGA
GAGGAAAGCCTGCAGGGAGAGTTGAGATGGAAGGCAGAGAAGGCTCCTTCTTCCCAGTCCTGGATCACCT
TCTCCCTAAAGAACCAAAAGGTGTCTGTGCAGAAGTCTACTAGCAACCCCAAGTTCCAGCTGTCCGAAAC
GCTCCCACTCACCCTTCAGATACCCCAGGTCTCCCTTCAGTTTGCTGGTTCTGGCAACCTGACCCTGACT
CTGGACAGAGGGATACTGTATCAGGAAGTGAACCTGGTGGTGATGAAAGTGACTCAGCCCGACAGCAACA
CTTTGACCTGTGAGGTGATGGGACCCACCTCACCCAAGATGAGACTGATCTTGAAGCAGGAGAATCAGGA
GGCCAGGGTCTCCAGGCAGGAGAAAGTGATTCAAGTGCAGGCCCCTGAAGCAGGGGTGTGGCAATGTCTA
CTGAGTGAAGGTGAAGAGGTCAAGATGGACTCCAAGATCCAGGTTTTATCCAAAGGGTTGAATTCCGGCA
GCCTGCACCACATCCTGGACGCCCAGAAGATGCTGTGGAACCACAGGGACAGGAACCTGCCTCCTCTGGC
CCCTCTGGGCCCCCACCACCATCACCACCATTGAGTCTAGACACGTGATTAATTAAGGATCCCCCGACCT
CGACCTCTGGCTAATAAAGGAAATTTATTTTCATTGCAATAGTGTGTTGGAATTTTTTGTGTCTCTCACT
CGGAAGGACATATGGGAGGGCAAATCATTTGGTCGAGATCCCTCGGAGATCTCTAGCTAGAGGATCGATC
CCCGCCCCGGACGAACTAAACCTGACTACGACATCTCTGCCCCTTCTTCGCGGGGCAGTGCATGTAATCC
CTTCAGTTGGTTGGTACAACTTGCCAACTGGGCCCTGTTCCACATGTGACACGGGGGGGGACCAAACACA
AAGGGGTTCTCTGACTGTAGTTGACATCCTTATAAATGGATGTGCACATTTGCCAACACTGAGTGGCTTT
CATCCTGGAGCAGACTTTGCAGTCTGTGGACTGCAACACAACATTGCCTTTATGTGTAACTCTTGGCTGA
AGCTCTTACACCAATGCTGGGGGACATGTACCTCCCAGGGGCCCAGGAAGACTACGGGAGGCTACACCAA
CGTCAATCAGAGGGGCCTGTGTAGCTACCGATAAGCGGACCCTCAAGAGGGCATTAGCAATAGTGTTTAT
AAGGCCCCCTTGTTAACCCTAAACGGGTAGCATATGCTTCCCGGGTAGTAGTATATACTATCCAGACTAA
CCCTAATTCAATAGCATATGTTACCCAACGGGAAGCATATGCTATCGAATTAGGGTTAGTAAAAGGGTCC
TAAGGAACAGCGATATCTCCCACCCCATGAGCTGTCACGGTTTTATTTACATGGGGTCAGGATTCCACGA
GGGTAGTGAACCATTTTAGTCACAAGGGCAGTGGCTGAAGATCAAGGAGCGGGCAGTGAACTCTCCTGAA
TCTTCGCCTGCTTCTTCATTCTCCTTCGTTTAGCTAATAGAATAACTGCTGAGTTGTGAACAGTAAGGTG
TATGTGAGGTGCTCGAAAACAAGGTTTCAGGTGACGCCCCCAGAATAAAATTTGGACGGGGGGTTCAGTG
GTGGCATTGTGCTATGACACCAATATAACCCTCACAAACCCCTTGGGCAATAAATACTAGTGTAGGAATG
AAACATTCTGAATATCTTTAACAATAGAAATCCATGGGGTGGGGACAAGCCGTAAAGACTGGATGTCCAT
CTCACACGAATTTATGGCTATGGGCAACACATAATCCTAGTGCAATATGATACTGGGGTTATTAAGATGT
GTCCCAGGCAGGGACCAAGACAGGTGAACCATGTTGTTACACTCTATTTGTAACAAGGGGAAAGAGAGTG
GACGCCGACAGCAGCGGACTCCACTGGTTGTCTCTAACACCCCCGAAAATTAAACGGGGCTCCACGCCAA
TGGGGCCCATAAACAAAGACAAGTGGCCACTCTTTTTTTTGAAATTGTGGAGTGGGGGCACGCGTCAGCC
CCCACACGCCGCCCTGCGGTTTTGGACTGTAAAATAAGGGTGTAATAACTTGGCTGATTGTAACCCCGCT
AACCACTGCGGTCAAACCACTTGCCCACAAAACCACTAATGGCACCCCGGGGAATACCTGCATAAGTAGG
TGGGCGGGCCAAGATAGGGGCGCGATTGCTGCGATCTGGAGGACAAATTACACACACTTGCGCCTGAGCG
CCAAGCACAGGGTTGTTGGTCCTCATATTCACGAGGTCGCTGAGAGCACGGTGGGCTAATGTTGCCATGG
GTAGCATATACTACCCAAATATCTGGATAGCATATGCTATCCTAATCTATATCTGGGTAGCATAGGCTAT
CCTAATCTATATCTGGGTAGCATATGCTATCCTAATCTATATCTGGGTAGTATATGCTATCCTAATTTAT
ATCTGGGTAGCATAGGCTATCCTAATCTATATCTGGGTAGCATATGCTATCCTAATCTATATCTGGGTAG
TATATGCTATCCTAATCTGTATCCGGGTAGCATATGCTATCCTAATAGAGATTAGGGTAGTATATGCTAT
CCTAATTTATATCTGGGTAGCATATACTACCCAAATATCTGGATAGCATATGCTATCCTAATCTATATCT
GGGTAGCATATGCTATCCTAATCTATATCTGGGTAGCATAGGCTATCCTAATCTATATCTGGGTAGCATA
TGCTATCCTAATCTATATCTGGGTAGTATATGCTATCCTAATTTATATCTGGGTAGCATAGGCTATCCTA
ATCTATATCTGGGTAGCATATGCTATCCTAATCTATATCTGGGTAGTATATGCTATCCTAATCTGTATCC
GGGTAGCATATGCTATCCTCATGATAAGCTGTCAAACATGAGAATTTTCTTGAAGACGAAAGGGCCTCGT
GATACGCCTATTTTTATAGGTTAATGTCATGATAATAATGGTTTCTTAGACGTCAGGTGGCACTTTTCGG
GGAAATGTGCGCGGAACCCCTATTTGTTTATTTTTCTAAATACATTCAAATATGTATCCGCTCATGAGAC
AATAACCCTGATAAATGCTTCAATAATATTGAAAAAGGAAGAGTATGAGTATTCAACATTTCCGTGTCGC
CCTTATTCCCTTTTTTGCGGCATTTTGCCTTCCTGTTTTTGCTCACCCAGAAACGCTGGTGAAAGTAAAA
GATGCTGAAGATCAGTTGGGTGCACGAGTGGGTTACATCGAACTGGATCTCAACAGCGGTAAGATCCTTG
AGAGTTTTCGCCCCGAAGAACGTTTTCCAATGATGAGCACTTTTAAAGTTCTGCTATGTGGCGCGGTATT
ATCCCGTGTTGACGCCGGGCAAGAGCAACTCGGTCGCCGCATACACTATTCTCAGAATGACTTGGTTGAG
TACTCACCAGTCACAGAAAAGCATCTTACGGATGGCATGACAGTAAGAGAATTATGCAGTGCTGCCATAA
CCATGAGTGATAACACTGCGGCCAACTTACTTCTGACAACGATCGGAGGACCGAAGGAGCTAACCGCTTT
TTTGCACAACATGGGGGATCATGTAACTCGCCTTGATCGTTGGGAACCGGAGCTGAATGAAGCCATACCA
AACGACGAGCGTGACACCACGATGCCTGCAGCAATGGCAACAACGTTGCGCAAACTATTAACTGGCGAAC
TACTTACTCTAGCTTCCCGGCAACAATTAATAGACTGGATGGAGGCGGATAAAGTTGCAGGACCACTTCT
GCGCTCGGCCCTTCCGGCTGGCTGGTTTATTGCTGATAAATCTGGAGCCGGTGAGCGTGGGTCTCGCGGT
ATCATTGCAGCACTGGGGCCAGATGGTAAGCCCTCCCGTATCGTAGTTATCTACACGACGGGGAGTCAGG
CAACTATGGATGAACGAAATAGACAGATCGCTGAGATAGGTGCCTCACTGATTAAGCATTGGTAACTGTC
AGACCAAGTTTACTCATATATACTTTAGATTGATTTAAAACTTCATTTTTAATTTAAAAGGATCTAGGTG
AAGATCCTTTTTGATAATCTCATGACCAAAATCCCTTAACGTGAGTTTTCGTTCCACTGAGCGTCAGACC
CCGTAGAAAAGATCAAAGGATCTTCTTGAGATCCTTTTTTTCTGCGCGTAATCTGCTGCTTGCAAACAAA
AAAACCACCGCTACCAGCGGTGGTTTGTTTGCCGGATCAAGAGCTACCAACTCTTTTTCCGAAGGTAACT
GGCTTCAGCAGAGCGCAGATACCAAATACTGTTCTTCTAGTGTAGCCGTAGTTAGGCCACCACTTCAAGA
ACTCTGTAGCACCGCCTACATACCTCGCTCTGCTAATCCTGTTACCAGTGGCTGCTGCCAGTGGCGATAA
GTCGTGTCTTACCGGGTTGGACTCAAGACGATAGTTACCGGATAAGGCGCAGCGGTCGGGCTGAACGGGG
GGTTCGTGCACACAGCCCAGCTTGGAGCGAACGACCTACACCGAACTGAGATACCTACAGCGTGAGCTAT
GAGAAAGCGCCACGCTTCCCGAAGGGAGAAAGGCGGACAGGTATCCGGTAAGCGGCAGGGTCGGAACAGG
AGAGCGCACGAGGGAGCTTCCAGGGGGAAACGCCTGGTATCTTTATAGTCCTGTCGGGTTTCGCCACCTC
TGACTTGAGCGTCGATTTTTGTGATGCTCGTCAGGGGGGCGGAGCCTATGGAAAAACGCCAGCAACGCGG
CCTTTTTACGGTTCCTGGCCTTTTGCTGGCCTTTTGCTCACATGTTCTTTCCTGCGTTATCCCCTGATTC
TGTGGATAACCGTATTACCGCCTTTGAGTGAGCTGATACCGCTCGCCGCAGCCGAACGACCGAGCGCAGC
GAGTCAGTGAGCGAGGAAGCGGAAGAGCGCCCAATACGCAAACCGCCTCTCCCCGCGCGTTGGCCGATTC
ATTAATGCAGCTGGCACGACAGGTTTCCCGACTGGAAAGCGGGCAGTGAGCGCAACGCAATTAATGTGAG
TTAGCTCACTCATTAGGCACCCCAGGCTTTACACTTTATGCTTCCGGCTCGTATGTTGTGTGGAATTGTG
AGCGGATAACAATTTCACACAGGAAACAGCTATGACCATGATTACGCCAAGCTCTAGCTAGAGGTCGACC
AATTCTCATGTTTGACAGCTTATCATCGCAGATCCGGGCAACGTTGTTGCCATTGCTGCAGGCGCAGAAC
TGGTAGGTATGGAAGATCTATACATTGAATCAATATTGGCAATTAGCCATATTAGTCATTGGTTATATAG
CATAAATCAATATTGGCTATTGGCCATTGCATACGTTGTATCTATATCATAATATGTACATTTATATTGG
CTCATGTCCAATATGACCGCCATGTTGACATTGATTATTGACTAGTTATTAATAGTAATCAATTACGGGG
TCATTAGTTCATAGCCCATATATGGAGTTCCGCGTTACATAACTTACGGTAAATGGCCCGCCTGGCTGAC
CGCCCAACGACCCCCGCCCATTGACGTCAATAATGACGTATGTTCCCATAGTAACGCCAATAGGGACTTT
CCATTGACGTCAATGGGTGGAGTATTTACGGTAAACTGCCCACTTGGCAGTACATCAAGTGTATCATATG
CCAAGTCCGCCCCCTATTGACGTCAATGACGGTAAATGGCCCGCCTGGCATTATGCCCAGTACATGACCT
TACGGGACTTTCCTACTTGGCAGTACATCTACGTATTAGTCATCGCTATTACCATGGTGATGCGGTTTTG
GCAGTACACCAATGGGCGTGGATAGCGGTTTGACTCACGGGGATTTCCAAGTCTCCACCCCATTGACGTC
AATGGGAGTTTGTTTTGGCACCAAAATCAACGGGACTTTCCAAAATGTCGTAATAACCCCGCCCCGTTGA
CGCAAATGGGCGGTAGGCGTGTACGGTGGGAGGTCTATATAAGCAGAGCTCGTTTAGTGAACCGTCAGAT
CCTCACTCTCTTCCGCATCGCTGTCTGCGAGGGCCAGCTGTTGGGCTCGCGGTTGAGGACAAACTCTTCG
CGGTCTTTCCAGTACTCTTGGATCGGAAACCCGTCGGCCTCCGAACGGTACTCCGCCACCGAGGGACCTG
AGCGAGTCCGCATCGACCGGATCGGAAAACCTCTCGAGAAAGGCGTCTAACCAGTCACAGTCGCAAGGTA
GGCTGAGCACCGTGGCGGGCGGCAGCGGGTGGCGGTCGGGGTTGTTTCTGGCGGAGGTGCTGCTGATGAT
GTAATTAAAGTAGGCGGTCTTGAGACGGCGGATGGTCGAGGTGAGGTGTGGCAGGCTTGAGATCCAGCTG
TTGGGGTGAGTACTCCCTCTCAAAAGCGGGCATTACTTCTGCGCTAAGATTGTCAGTTTCCAAAAACGAG
GAGGATTTGATATTCACCTGGCCCGATCTGGCCATACACTTGAGTGACAATGACATCCACTTTGCCTTTC
TCTCCACAGGTGTCCACTCCCAGGTCCAAGTTTAAACTGCGGCCGCCACCATGGGCGGCTGTACCGTGAA
GCCCCAGCTGCTGCTGCTGGCCCTGGTGCTGCACCCCTGGAATCCTTGCCTGGGCGCCGACAGCGAGAAG
CCCAGCAGCATCCCCACCGACAAGCTGCTGGTCATCACCGTGGCCACCAAAGAGAGCGACGGCTTCCACC
GGTTCATGCAGAGCGCCAAGTACTTCAACTACACCGTGAAGGTGCTGGGCCAGGGCGAAGAGTGGAGAGG
CGGCGACGGCATCAACAGCATCGGCGGAGGGCAGAAAGTGCGGCTGATGAAAGAAGTGATGGAACACTAC
GCCGATCAGGACGATCTGGTGGTCATGTTCACCGAGTGCTTCGACGTGATCTTTGCCGGCGGACCCGAGG
AAGTGCTGAAGAAGTTCCAGAAAGCCAACCACAAGGTGGTGTTCGCCGCCGATGGCATCCTGTGGCCCGA
CAAGAGACTGGCCGACAAGTACCCCGTGGTGCACATCGGCAAGAGATACCTGAACAGCGGCGGCTTCATC
GGCTACGCCCCCTACGTGAACCGGATCGTGCAGCAGTGGAATCTGCAGGACAACGACGACGACCAGCTGT
TCTACACCAAGGTGTACATCGACCCCCTGAAGCGGGAGGCCATCAACATCACCCTGGACCACAAGTGCAA
GATCTTCCAGACCCTGAACGGAGCCGTGGACGAGGTGGTGCTGAAGTTCGAGAACGGCAAGGCCAGAGCC
AAGAACACCTTCTACGAGACACTGCCCGTGGCCATCAACGGCAACGGCCCCACCAAGATCCTGCTGAACT
ACTTCGGCAACTACGTGCCCAACAGCTGGACCCAGGACAACGGCTGCACCCTGTGCGAGTTCGACACCGT
GGACCTGAGCGCTGTGGATGTGCACCCCAACGTGTCCATCGGCGTGTTCATCGAGCAGCCCACCCCCTTT
CTGCCCCGGTTCCTGGACATCCTGCTGACCCTGGACTACCCCAAAGAGGCCCTGAAGCTGTTCATCCACA
ACAAAGAGGTGTACCACGAGAAGGACATCAAGGTGTTCTTCGACAAGGCCAAGCACGAGATCAAGACCAT
CAAGATCGTGGGCCCCGAGGAAAATCTGAGCCAGGCCGAGGCCAGAAACATGGGCATGGATTTCTGCAGA
CAGGACGAGAAGTGCGACTACTACTTCAGCGTGGACGCCGACGTGGTGCTGACCAACCCCCGGACCCTGA
AGATCCTGATCGAGCAGAACCGGAAGATCATTGCCCCCCTGGTCACCAGACACGGCAAGCTGTGGAGCAA
CTTCTGGGGAGCCCTGAGCCCTGACGGCTACTACGCCAGATCCGAGGACTACGTGGACATCGTGCAGGGC
AACAGAGTGGGCGTGTGGAACGTGCCCTACATGGCCAACGTGTACCTGATCAAGGGCAAGACACTGCGGA
GCGAGATGAACGAGAGAAACTACTTCGTGCGGGACAAGCTGGACCCCGACATGGCCCTGTGCCGGAACGC
CCGGGAGATGGGCGTGTTTATGTACATCAGCAACCGGCACGAGTTCGGCAGACTGCTGTCCACCGCCAAC
TACAACACCAGCCACTACAACAACGACCTGTGGCAGATCTTCGAGAACCCCGTGGACTGGAAAGAGAAGT
ACATCAACCGGGACTACTCCAAGATCTTCACCGAGAACATCGTGGAGCAGCCTTGCCCCGACGTCTTTTG
GTTCCCCATCTTCAGCGAGAAGGCCTGCGACGAACTGGTGGAGGAAATGGAACATTACGGCAAGTGGAGC
GGCGGCAAGCACCACGACAGCCGGATCTCCGGCGGCTACGAGAACGTGCCCACCGACGACATCCACATGA
AACAGGTGGACCTGGAAAACGTGTGGCTGCACTTCATCCGGGAGTTTATCGCCCCTGTGACCCTGAAAGT
GTTCGCCGGCTACTACACCAAAGGCTTCGCCCTGCTGAATTTCGTGGTCAAGTACAGCCCCGAGCGGCAG
CGCTCTCTGAGGCCCCACCACGACGCCAGCACCTTCACCATCAATATCGCCCTGAACAACGTGGGCGAGG
ACTTCCAGGGCGGAGGGTGCAAGTTCCTGCGGTACAACTGCAGCATCGAGAGCCCCCGGAAGGGCTGGTC
CTTCATGCACCCCGGCAGACTGACACATCTGCACGAGGGCCTGCCCGTGAAGAACGGCACCCGGTACATT
GCCGTGAGCTTCATCGACCCTGGCGCGCC
