>Addgene plasmid #51756 | PLOD2-bio-His | addgene partial sequence | sequence record 94126 | rb_glob_PA_term-R 5'-CCCATATGTCCTTCCGAGTG-3'
AATAAATTTCCTTTATTAGCCAGAGGTCGAGGTCGGGGGATCCTTAATTAATCACGTGTCTAGACTCAAT
GGTGGTGATGGTGGTGGGGGCCCAGAGGGGCCAGAGGAGGCAGGTTCCTGTCCCTGTGGTTCCACAGCAT
CTTCTGGGCGTCCAGGATGTGGTGCAGGCTGCCGGAATTCAACCCTTTGGATAAAACCTGGATCTTGGAG
TCCATCTTGACCTCTTCACCTTCACTCAGTAGACATTGCCACACCCCTGCTTCAGGGGCCTGCACTTGAA
TCACTTTCTCCTGCCTGGAGACCCTGGCCTCCTGATTCTCCTGCTTCAAGATCAGTCTCATCTTGGGTGA
GGTGGGTCCCATCACCTCACAGGTCAAAGTGTTGCTGTCGGGCTGAGTCACTTTCATCACCACCAGGTTC
ACTTCCTGATACAGTATCCCTCTGTCCAGAGTCAGGGTCAGGTTGCCAGAACCAGCAAACTGAAGGGAGA
CCTGGGGTATCTGAAGGGTGAGTGGGAGCGTTTCGGACAGCTGGAACTTGGGGTTGCTAGTAGACTTCTG
CACAGACACCTTTTGGTTCTTTAGGGAGAAGGTGATCCAGGACTGGGAAGAAGGAGCCTTCTCTGCCTTC
CATCTCAACTCTCCCTGCAGGCTTTCCTCTCCAAGGTTGAGTGGGAAGGAGAACTCCGCTGACTCCCCCT
CACTCTTATAGGCCGTGATGGAGGTCGACGGCGCGCCAGGGTCGATGAAGCTCACGGCAATGTACCGGGT
GCCGTTCTTCACGGGCAGGCCCTCGTGCAGATGTGTCAGTCTGCCGGGGTGCATGAAGGACCAGCCCTTC
CGG
