>Addgene plasmid #51756 | PLOD2-bio-His | addgene partial sequence | sequence record 98766 | pMT2-F 5'-TTGCCTTTCTCTCCACAGGT-3'
GCGGCCGCCACCATGGGCGGCTGTACCGTGAAGCCCCAGCTGCTGCTGCTGGCCCTGGTGCTGCACCCCT
GGAATCCTTGCCTGGGCGCCGACAGCGAGAAGCCCAGCAGCATCCCCACCGACAAGCTGCTGGTCATCAC
CGTGGCCACCAAAGAGAGCGACGGCTTCCACCGGTTCATGCAGAGCGCCAAGTACTTCAACTACACCGTG
AAGGTGCTGGGCCAGGGCGAAGAGTGGAGAGGCGGCGACGGCATCAACAGCATCGGCGGAGGGCAGAAAG
TGCGGCTGATGAAAGAAGTGATGGAACACTACGCCGATCAGGACGATCTGGTGGTCATGTTCACCGAGTG
CTTCGACGTGATCTTTGCCGGCGGACCCGAGGAAGTGCTGAAGAAGTTCCAGAAAGCCAACCACAAGGTG
GTGTTCGCCGCCGATGGCATCCTGTGGCCCGACAAGAGACTGGCCGACAAGTACCCCGTGGTGCACATCG
GCAAGAGATACCTGAACAGCGGCGGCTTCATCGGCTACGCCCCCTACGTGAACCGGATCGTGCAGCAGTG
GAATCTGCAGGACAACGACGACGACCAGCTGTTCTACACCAAGGTGTACATCGACCCCCTGAAGCGGGAG
GCCATCAACATCACCCTGGACCACAAGTGCAAGATCTTCCAGACCCTGAACGGAGCCGTGGACGAGGTGG
TGCTGAAGTTCGAGAACGGCAAGGCCAGAGCCAAGAACACCTTCTACGAGACACTGCCCGTGGCCATCAA
CGGCAACGGCCCCACCAAGATCCTGCTGAACTACTTCGGCAACTACGTGCCCAACAGCTGGACCCAGGAC
AACGGCTGCACCCTGTGCGAGTTCGACA
